Addgene plasmid #49673: pVRa20_992
Depositing lab: Christopher Voigt. Depositing organization: University of California, San Francisco (UCSF). Publication: Design of orthogonal genetic switches based on a crosstalk map of sigmas, anti-sigmas, and promoters. Rhodius VA, Segall-Shapiro TH, Sharon BD, Ghodasara A, Orlova E, Tabakh H, Burkhardt DH, Clancy K, Peterson TC, Gross CA, Voigt CA. Mol Syst Biol. 2013 Oct 29;9:702. doi: 10.1038/msb.2013.58. PubMed 24169405.
Backbone
  Vector backbone: pVRa
  Vector type: Bacterial Expression, Synthetic Biology
Growth in bacteria
  Bacterial resistance: Ampicillin, 100 μg/mL
  Growth temperature: 37°C
  Growth strain: DH10B
  Copy number: Low Copy
Gene/Insert
  Gene/Insert name: ECF20_992
  Species: Pseudomonas fluorescens Pf-5
  Mutation: Codon optimized for E.coli
  Promoter: pT7-lacO
  Tag / fusion protein: His6-PreScission (N terminal on backbone)
  Cloning method: Restriction Enzyme; 5′ cloning site NdeI (not destroyed); 3′ cloning site HindIII (not destroyed)
  Sequencing primers: 5′ CGATATAGGCGCCAGCAAC; 3′ CAGCAGCCAACTCAGCTTC
Terms and licenses: Academic/Nonprofit Terms; Industry Terms: Not Available to Industry
How to cite: pVRa20_992 was a gift from Christopher Voigt (Addgene plasmid # 49673 ; http://n2t.net/addgene:49673 ; RRID:Addgene_49673)
