[The description below was written by a language model from this plasmid's Addgene catalogue record and pLannotate feature annotations shown in this document.]
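Description:
pVRa20_992 is a bacterial expression plasmid from a synthetic-biology collection of extracytoplasmic function (ECF) sigma factors assembled to map crosstalk among sigmas, anti-sigmas and their promoters. It is built on the pVRa backbone, which the feature table shows to be a pET-like, pBR322-derived vector. It carries a ColE1/pMB1-type origin together with the bom mobility region and the rop gene, consistent with its catalogue listing as low copy. It also has an f1 phage origin, remnants of the tetracycline resistance gene, and an AmpR (β-lactamase) cassette for ampicillin selection in E. coli.

The insert is ECF20_992, a sigma factor gene from Pseudomonas fluorescens Pf-5 that was codon optimized for E. coli and cloned between NdeI and HindIII sites, both of which are retained. Expression is driven by a T7 promoter fused to a lac operator, followed by the T7 gene 10 ribosome binding site and closed by a T7 terminator. A lacI gene with its own promoter on the plasmid supplies the lac repressor. Transcription therefore requires T7 RNA polymerase in the host and is relieved by IPTG. The backbone adds an N-terminal His6 tag with a PreScission protease site. The short "capTEV" fragment annotated just after the RBS probably corresponds to this histidine stretch.

The annotation tool did not call the ECF coding sequence itself, which presumably lies in the unannotated region spanning the start of the circular record. The His and T7 gene 10-related fragments detected downstream of this region, just upstream of the terminator, appear to be residual vector sequence. The record supports use of the plasmid for inducible expression of this sigma factor when building and testing orthogonal genetic switches.
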