Features (pLannotate 1.2.2; 19 found; start..end, strand, type, name):
    610..627     +  CDS            9xHis (fragment): 9xHis affinity tag
    637..686     +  CDS            SET1 (fragment): solubility-enhancement tag derived from T7 phage gene 10B
    694..741     +  terminator     T7 terminator: transcription terminator for bacteriophage T7 RNA polymerase
    778..1233    +  rep_origin     f1 ori (sequence partly withheld): f1 bacteriophage origin of replication; arrow indicates direction of (+) strand synthesis
   1260..1364    +  promoter       AmpR promoter: bla
   1365..2225    +  CDS            AmpR: β-lactamase; bla; confers resistance to ampicillin, carbenicillin, and related antibiotics
   2396..2984    +  rep_origin     ori: high-copy-number ColE1/pMB1/pBR322/pUC origin of replication
   3170..3312    -  misc_feature   bom: basis of mobility region from pBR322
   3414..3605    -  CDS            rop: Rop protein, which maintains plasmids at low copy number; rop
   3622..4002    +  CDS            YPB1_ECOLX: Protein predicted: Swiss-Prot protein existence level 4. From Escherichia coli.
   4074..4365    -  CDS            TcR (fragment): tetracycline efflux protein; tet; confers resistance to tetracycline
   4380..4401    -  protein_bind   CAP binding site: CAP binding activates transcription in the presence of cAMP. E. coli catabolite activator protein
   4414..5496    -  CDS            lacI: lac repressor; lacI; The lac repressor binds to the lac operator to inhibit transcription in E. coli. This inhibition can be relieved by adding lactose or isopropyl-β-D-thiogalactopyranoside (IPTG).
   5497..5574    -  promoter       lacI promoter: lacI
   5582..5861    -  CDS            TcR (fragment): tetracycline efflux protein; tet; confers resistance to tetracycline
   5883..5901    +  promoter       T7 promoter: promoter for bacteriophage T7 RNA polymerase
   5902..5926    +  protein_bind   lac operator: The lac repressor binds to the lac operator to inhibit transcription in E. coli. This inhibition can be relieved by adding lactose or isopropyl-β-D-thiogalactopyranoside (IPTG). lac repressor encoded by lacI
   5941..5963    +  RBS            RBS: efficient ribosome binding site from bacteriophage T7 gene 10 (Olins and Rangwala, 1989)
   5982..5998    +  CDS            capTEV™ (fragment): composite tag for in vivo biotinylation, TEV protease cleavage, and 6xHis tagging
>Addgene plasmid #49673 | pVRa20_992 | depositor full sequence | sequence record 74451 | pVRa20_992 sequence 6035 bps
ATGAATGAAACCGATCCTGATCTGGAACTGCTGAAACGTATTGGTAATAATGATGCACAGGCCGTTAAAG
AAATGGTTACCCGTAAACTGCCTCGTCTGCTGGCACTGGCAAGTCGCCTGCTGGGTGATGCAGATGAAGC
ACGTGATATTGCACAAGAAAGTTTTCTGCGCATTTGGAAACAGGCAGCAAGCTGGCGTAGCGAACAGGCA
CGTTTTGATACCTGGCTGCATCGTGTTGCACTGAATCTGTGTTATGATCGTCTGCGTCGTCGTAAAGAAC
ATGTGCCGGTTGATAGCGAACATGCCTGTGAAGCACTGGATACCCGTCCGGCACCGGATGAACAGCTGGA
AGCAAGCGCACAGAGCCGTCGTATGGCACAGGCACTGGATCAGCTGCCGGATCGTCAGCGTGAAGCAATT
GTTCTGCAGTATTATCAAGAACTGAGCAATACCGAAGCAGCAGCACTGATGCAAATTAGCGTTGAAGCCC
TGGAAAGCCTGCTGAGCCGTGCACGTCGTAATCTGCGTAGCCATCTGGCCGAAGCACCGGGTGCAGATCT
GAGCGGTCGTCGCAAACCGTAAGGATCCAAGCTTGCGGCCGCACTCGAGCACCACCACCACCACCACTGA
GATCCGGCTGCTAACAAAGCCCGAAAGGAAGCTGAGTTGGCTGCTGCCACCGCTGAGCAATAACTAGCAT
AACCCCTTGGGGCCTCTAAACGGGTCTTGAGGGGTTTTTTGCTGAAAGGAGGAACTATATCCGGATTGGC
GAATGGG
[124 nt withheld, positions 778-901]
C
[91 nt withheld, positions 903-993]
A
[49 nt withheld, positions 995-1043]
CCTTTGACGTTGGAGTCCACGTTCTTT
[37 nt withheld, positions 1071-1107]
ACCCTATCTCGGTCTATTCTTTTGATTTATAAGGGATTTTGCCGATTTCGGCCTATTGGTTAAAAAATGA
GCTGATTTAACAAAAATTTAACGCGAATTTTAACAAAATATTAACGTTTACAATTTCAGGTGGCACTTTT
CGGGGAAATGTGCGCGGAACCCCTATTTGTTTATTTTTCTAAATACATTCAAATATGTATCCGCTCATGA
GACAATAACCCTGATAAATGCTTCAATAATATTGAAAAAGGAAGAGTATGAGTATTCAACATTTCCGTGT
CGCCCTTATTCCCTTTTTTGCGGCATTTTGCCTTCCTGTTTTTGCTCACCCAGAAACGCTGGTGAAAGTA
AAAGATGCTGAAGATCAGTTGGGTGCACGAGTGGGTTACATCGAACTGGATCTCAACAGCGGTAAGATCC
TTGAGAGTTTTCGCCCCGAAGAACGTTTTCCAATGATGAGCACTTTTAAAGTTCTGCTATGTGGCGCGGT
ATTATCCCGTATTGACGCCGGGCAAGAGCAACTCGGTCGCCGCATACACTATTCTCAGAATGACTTGGTT
GAGTACTCACCAGTCACAGAAAAGCATCTTACGGATGGCATGACAGTAAGAGAATTATGCAGTGCTGCCA
TAACCATGAGTGATAACACTGCGGCCAACTTACTTCTGACAACGATCGGAGGACCGAAGGAGCTAACCGC
TTTTTTGCACAACATGGGGGATCATGTAACTCGCCTTGATCGTTGGGAACCGGAGCTGAATGAAGCCATA
CCAAACGACGAGCGTGACACCACGATGCCTGCAGCAATGGCAACAACGTTGCGCAAACTATTAACTGGCG
AACTACTTACTCTAGCTTCCCGGCAACAATTAATAGACTGGATGGAGGCGGATAAAGTTGCAGGACCACT
TCTGCGCTCGGCCCTTCCGGCTGGCTGGTTTATTGCTGATAAATCTGGAGCCGGTGAGCGTGGGTCTCGC
GGTATCATTGCAGCACTGGGGCCAGATGGTAAGCCCTCCCGTATCGTAGTTATCTACACGACGGGGAGTC
AGGCAACTATGGATGAACGAAATAGACAGATCGCTGAGATAGGTGCCTCACTGATTAAGCATTGGTAACT
GTCAGACCAAGTTTACTCATATATACTTTAGATTGATTTAAAACTTCATTTTTAATTTAAAAGGATCTAG
GTGAAGATCCTTTTTGATAATCTCATGACCAAAATCCCTTAACGTGAGTTTTCGTTCCACTGAGCGTCAG
ACCCCGTAGAAAAGATCAAAGGATCTTCTTGAGATCCTTTTTTTCTGCGCGTAATCTGCTGCTTGCAAAC
AAAAAAACCACCGCTACCAGCGGTGGTTTGTTTGCCGGATCAAGAGCTACCAACTCTTTTTCCGAAGGTA
ACTGGCTTCAGCAGAGCGCAGATACCAAATACTGTCCTTCTAGTGTAGCCGTAGTTAGGCCACCACTTCA
AGAACTCTGTAGCACCGCCTACATACCTCGCTCTGCTAATCCTGTTACCAGTGGCTGCTGCCAGTGGCGA
TAAGTCGTGTCTTACCGGGTTGGACTCAAGACGATAGTTACCGGATAAGGCGCAGCGGTCGGGCTGAACG
GGGGGTTCGTGCACACAGCCCAGCTTGGAGCGAACGACCTACACCGAACTGAGATACCTACAGCGTGAGC
TATGAGAAAGCGCCACGCTTCCCGAAGGGAGAAAGGCGGACAGGTATCCGGTAAGCGGCAGGGTCGGAAC
AGGAGAGCGCACGAGGGAGCTTCCAGGGGGAAACGCCTGGTATCTTTATAGTCCTGTCGGGTTTCGCCAC
CTCTGACTTGAGCGTCGATTTTTGTGATGCTCGTCAGGGGGGCGGAGCCTATGGAAAAACGCCAGCAACG
CGGCCTTTTTACGGTTCCTGGCCTTTTGCTGGCCTTTTGCTCACATGTTCTTTCCTGCGTTATCCCCTGA
TTCTGTGGATAACCGTATTACCGCCTTTGAGTGAGCTGATACCGCTCGCCGCAGCCGAACGACCGAGCGC
AGCGAGTCAGTGAGCGAGGAAGCGGAAGAGCGCCTGATGCGGTATTTTCTCCTTACGCATCTGTGCGGTA
TTTCACACCGCATATATGGTGCACTCTCAGTACAATCTGCTCTGATGCCGCATAGTTAAGCCAGTATACA
CTCCGCTATCGCTACGTGACTGGGTCATGGCTGCGCCCCGACACCCGCCAACACCCGCTGACGCGCCCTG
ACGGGCTTGTCTGCTCCCGGCATCCGCTTACAGACAAGCTGTGACCGTCTCCGGGAGCTGCATGTGTCAG
AGGTTTTCACCGTCATCACCGAAACGCGCGAGGCAGCTGCGGTAAAGCTCATCAGCGTGGTCGTGAAGCG
ATTCACAGATGTCTGCCTGTTCATCCGCGTCCAGCTCGTTGAGTTTCTCCAGAAGCGTTAATGTCTGGCT
TCTGATAAAGCGGGCCATGTTAAGGGCGGTTTTTTCCTGTTTGGTCACTGATGCCTCCGTGTAAGGGGGA
TTTCTGTTCATGGGGGTAATGATACCGATGAAACGAGAGAGGATGCTCACGATACGGGTTACTGATGATG
AACATGCCCGGTTACTGGAACGTTGTGAGGGTAAACAACTGGCGGTATGGATGCGGCGGGACCAGAGAAA
AATCACTCAGGGTCAATGCCAGCGCTTCGTTAATACAGATGTAGGTGTTCCACAGGGTAGCCAGCAGCAT
CCTGCGATGCAGATCCGGAACATAATGGTGCAGGGCGCTGACTTCCGCGTTTCCAGACTTTACGAAACAC
GGAAACCGAAGACCATTCATGTTGTTGCTCAGGTCGCAGACGTTTTGCAGCAGCAGTCGCTTCACGTTCG
CTCGCGTATCGGTGATTCATTCTGCTAACCAGTAAGGCAACCCCGCCAGCCTAGCCGGGTCCTCAACGAC
AGGAGCACGATCATGCGCACCCGTGGGGCCGCCATGCCGGCGATAATGGCCTGCTTCTCGCCGAAACGTT
TGGTGGCGGGACCAGTGACGAAGGCTTGAGCGAGGGCGTGCAAGATTCCGAATACCGCAAGCGACAGGCC
GATCATCGTCGCGCTCCAGCGAAAGCGGTCCTCGCCGAAAATGACCCAGAGCGCTGCCGGCACCTGTCCT
ACGAGTTGCATGATAAAGAAGACAGTCATAAGTGCGGCGACGATAGTCATGCCCCGCGCCCACCGGAAGG
AGCTGACTGGGTTGAAGGCTCTCAAGGGCATCGGTCGAGATCCCGGTGCCTAATGAGTGAGCTAACTTAC
ATTAATTGCGTTGCGCTCACTGCCCGCTTTCCAGTCGGGAAACCTGTCGTGCCAGCTGCATTAATGAATC
GGCCAACGCGCGGGGAGAGGCGGTTTGCGTATTGGGCGCCAGGGTGGTTTTTCTTTTCACCAGTGAGACG
GGCAACAGCTGATTGCCCTTCACCGCCTGGCCCTGAGAGAGTTGCAGCAAGCGGTCCACGCTGGTTTGCC
CCAGCAGGCGAAAATCCTGTTTGATGGTGGTTAACGGCGGGATATAACATGAGCTGTCTTCGGTATCGTC
GTATCCCACTACCGAGATATCCGCACCAACGCGCAGCCCGGACTCGGTAATGGCGCGCATTGCGCCCAGC
GCCATCTGATCGTTGGCAACCAGCATCGCAGTGGGAACGATGCCCTCATTCAGCATTTGCATGGTTTGTT
GAAAACCGGACATGGCACTCCAGTCGCCTTCCCGTTCCGCTATCGGCTGAATTTGATTGCGAGTGAGATA
TTTATGCCAGCCAGCCAGACGCAGACGCGCCGAGACAGAACTTAATGGGCCCGCTAACAGCGCGATTTGC
TGGTGACCCAATGCGACCAGATGCTCCACGCCCAGTCGCGTACCGTCTTCATGGGAGAAAATAATACTGT
TGATGGGTGTCTGGTCAGAGACATCAAGAAATAACGCCGGAACATTAGTGCAGGCAGCTTCCACAGCAAT
GGCATCCTGGTCATCCAGCGGATAGTTAATGATCAGCCCACTGACGCGTTGCGCGAGAAGATTGTGCACC
GCCGCTTTACAGGCTTCGACGCCGCTTCGTTCTACCATCGACACCACCACGCTGGCACCCAGTTGATCGG
CGCGAGATTTAATCGCCGCGACAATTTGCGACGGCGCGTGCAGGGCCAGACTGGAGGTGGCAACGCCAAT
CAGCAACGACTGTTTGCCCGCCAGTTGTTGTGCCACGCGGTTGGGAATGTAATTCAGCTCCGCCATCGCC
GCTTCCACTTTTTCCCGCGTTTTCGCAGAAACGTGGCTGGCCTGGTTCACCACGCGGGAAACGGTCTGAT
AAGAGACACCGGCATACTCTGCGACATCGTATAACGTTACTGGTTTCACATTCACCACCCTGAATTGACT
CTCTTCCGGGCGCTATCATGCCATACCGCGAAAGGTTTTGCGCCATTCGATGGTGTCCGGGATCTCGACG
CTCTCCCTTATGCGACTCCTGCATTAGGAAGCAGCCCAGTAGTAGGTTGAGGCCGTTGAGCACCGCCGCC
GCAAGGAATGGTGCATGCAAGGAGATGGCGCCCAACAGTCCCCCGGCCACGGGGCCTGCCACCATACCCA
CGCCGAAACAAGCGCTCATGAGCCCGAAGTGGCGAGCCCGATCTTCCCCATCGGTGATGTCGGCGATATA
GGCGCCAGCAACCGCACCTGTGGCGCCGGTGATGCCGGCCACGATGCGTCCGGCGTAGAGGATCGAGATC
TCGATCCCGCGAAATTAATACGACTCACTATAGGGGAATTGTGAGCGGATAACAATTCCCCTCTAGAAAT
AATTTTGTTTAACTTTAAGAAGGAGATATACCATGGGCAGCAGCCATCATCATCATCATCACAGCAGCGG
CCTGGAAGTTCTGTTCCAGGGGCCCCAT
