>Addgene plasmid #49673 | pVRa20_992 | depositor partial sequence | sequence record 74024 | ECF gene
ATGAATGAAACCGATCCTGATCTGGAACTGCTGAAACGTATTGGTAATAATGATGCACAGGCCGTTAAAG
AAATGGTTACCCGTAAACTGCCTCGTCTGCTGGCACTGGCAAGTCGCCTGCTGGGTGATGCAGATGAAGC
ACGTGATATTGCACAAGAAAGTTTTCTGCGCATTTGGAAACAGGCAGCAAGCTGGCGTAGCGAACAGGCA
CGTTTTGATACCTGGCTGCATCGTGTTGCACTGAATCTGTGTTATGATCGTCTGCGTCGTCGTAAAGAAC
ATGTGCCGGTTGATAGCGAACATGCCTGTGAAGCACTGGATACCCGTCCGGCACCGGATGAACAGCTGGA
AGCAAGCGCACAGAGCCGTCGTATGGCACAGGCACTGGATCAGCTGCCGGATCGTCAGCGTGAAGCAATT
GTTCTGCAGTATTATCAAGAACTGAGCAATACCGAAGCAGCAGCACTGATGCAAATTAGCGTTGAAGCCC
TGGAAAGCCTGCTGAGCCGTGCACGTCGTAATCTGCGTAGCCATCTGGCCGAAGCACCGGGTGCAGATCT
GAGCGGTCGTCGCAAACCGTAA
