>Addgene plasmid #49673 | pVRa20_992 | depositor partial sequence | sequence record 74025 | pVRa backbone
GGATCCAAGCTTGCGGCCGCACTCGAGCACCACCACCACCACCACTGAGATCCGGCTGCTAACAAAGCCC
GAAAGGAAGCTGAGTTGGCTGCTGCCACCGCTGAGCAATAACTAGCATAACCCCTTGGGGCCTCTAAACG
GGTCTTGAGGGGTTTTTTGCTGAAAGGAGGAACTATATCCGGATTGGCGAATGGG
[124 nt withheld, positions 196-319]
C
[91 nt withheld, positions 321-411]
A
[49 nt withheld, positions 413-461]
CCTTTGACGTTGGAGTCCACGTTCTTT
[37 nt withheld, positions 489-525]
ACCCTATCTCGGTCTATTCTTTTGATTTATAAGGGATTTTGCCGATTTCGGCCTATTGGTTAAAAAATGA
GCTGATTTAACAAAAATTTAACGCGAATTTTAACAAAATATTAACGTTTACAATTTCAGGTGGCACTTTT
CGGGGAAATGTGCGCGGAACCCCTATTTGTTTATTTTTCTAAATACATTCAAATATGTATCCGCTCATGA
GACAATAACCCTGATAAATGCTTCAATAATATTGAAAAAGGAAGAGTATGAGTATTCAACATTTCCGTGT
CGCCCTTATTCCCTTTTTTGCGGCATTTTGCCTTCCTGTTTTTGCTCACCCAGAAACGCTGGTGAAAGTA
AAAGATGCTGAAGATCAGTTGGGTGCACGAGTGGGTTACATCGAACTGGATCTCAACAGCGGTAAGATCC
TTGAGAGTTTTCGCCCCGAAGAACGTTTTCCAATGATGAGCACTTTTAAAGTTCTGCTATGTGGCGCGGT
ATTATCCCGTATTGACGCCGGGCAAGAGCAACTCGGTCGCCGCATACACTATTCTCAGAATGACTTGGTT
GAGTACTCACCAGTCACAGAAAAGCATCTTACGGATGGCATGACAGTAAGAGAATTATGCAGTGCTGCCA
TAACCATGAGTGATAACACTGCGGCCAACTTACTTCTGACAACGATCGGAGGACCGAAGGAGCTAACCGC
TTTTTTGCACAACATGGGGGATCATGTAACTCGCCTTGATCGTTGGGAACCGGAGCTGAATGAAGCCATA
CCAAACGACGAGCGTGACACCACGATGCCTGCAGCAATGGCAACAACGTTGCGCAAACTATTAACTGGCG
AACTACTTACTCTAGCTTCCCGGCAACAATTAATAGACTGGATGGAGGCGGATAAAGTTGCAGGACCACT
TCTGCGCTCGGCCCTTCCGGCTGGCTGGTTTATTGCTGATAAATCTGGAGCCGGTGAGCGTGGGTCTCGC
GGTATCATTGCAGCACTGGGGCCAGATGGTAAGCCCTCCCGTATCGTAGTTATCTACACGACGGGGAGTC
AGGCAACTATGGATGAACGAAATAGACAGATCGCTGAGATAGGTGCCTCACTGATTAAGCATTGGTAACT
GTCAGACCAAGTTTACTCATATATACTTTAGATTGATTTAAAACTTCATTTTTAATTTAAAAGGATCTAG
GTGAAGATCCTTTTTGATAATCTCATGACCAAAATCCCTTAACGTGAGTTTTCGTTCCACTGAGCGTCAG
ACCCCGTAGAAAAGATCAAAGGATCTTCTTGAGATCCTTTTTTTCTGCGCGTAATCTGCTGCTTGCAAAC
AAAAAAACCACCGCTACCAGCGGTGGTTTGTTTGCCGGATCAAGAGCTACCAACTCTTTTTCCGAAGGTA
ACTGGCTTCAGCAGAGCGCAGATACCAAATACTGTCCTTCTAGTGTAGCCGTAGTTAGGCCACCACTTCA
AGAACTCTGTAGCACCGCCTACATACCTCGCTCTGCTAATCCTGTTACCAGTGGCTGCTGCCAGTGGCGA
TAAGTCGTGTCTTACCGGGTTGGACTCAAGACGATAGTTACCGGATAAGGCGCAGCGGTCGGGCTGAACG
GGGGGTTCGTGCACACAGCCCAGCTTGGAGCGAACGACCTACACCGAACTGAGATACCTACAGCGTGAGC
TATGAGAAAGCGCCACGCTTCCCGAAGGGAGAAAGGCGGACAGGTATCCGGTAAGCGGCAGGGTCGGAAC
AGGAGAGCGCACGAGGGAGCTTCCAGGGGGAAACGCCTGGTATCTTTATAGTCCTGTCGGGTTTCGCCAC
CTCTGACTTGAGCGTCGATTTTTGTGATGCTCGTCAGGGGGGCGGAGCCTATGGAAAAACGCCAGCAACG
CGGCCTTTTTACGGTTCCTGGCCTTTTGCTGGCCTTTTGCTCACATGTTCTTTCCTGCGTTATCCCCTGA
TTCTGTGGATAACCGTATTACCGCCTTTGAGTGAGCTGATACCGCTCGCCGCAGCCGAACGACCGAGCGC
AGCGAGTCAGTGAGCGAGGAAGCGGAAGAGCGCCTGATGCGGTATTTTCTCCTTACGCATCTGTGCGGTA
TTTCACACCGCATATATGGTGCACTCTCAGTACAATCTGCTCTGATGCCGCATAGTTAAGCCAGTATACA
CTCCGCTATCGCTACGTGACTGGGTCATGGCTGCGCCCCGACACCCGCCAACACCCGCTGACGCGCCCTG
ACGGGCTTGTCTGCTCCCGGCATCCGCTTACAGACAAGCTGTGACCGTCTCCGGGAGCTGCATGTGTCAG
AGGTTTTCACCGTCATCACCGAAACGCGCGAGGCAGCTGCGGTAAAGCTCATCAGCGTGGTCGTGAAGCG
ATTCACAGATGTCTGCCTGTTCATCCGCGTCCAGCTCGTTGAGTTTCTCCAGAAGCGTTAATGTCTGGCT
TCTGATAAAGCGGGCCATGTTAAGGGCGGTTTTTTCCTGTTTGGTCACTGATGCCTCCGTGTAAGGGGGA
TTTCTGTTCATGGGGGTAATGATACCGATGAAACGAGAGAGGATGCTCACGATACGGGTTACTGATGATG
AACATGCCCGGTTACTGGAACGTTGTGAGGGTAAACAACTGGCGGTATGGATGCGGCGGGACCAGAGAAA
AATCACTCAGGGTCAATGCCAGCGCTTCGTTAATACAGATGTAGGTGTTCCACAGGGTAGCCAGCAGCAT
CCTGCGATGCAGATCCGGAACATAATGGTGCAGGGCGCTGACTTCCGCGTTTCCAGACTTTACGAAACAC
GGAAACCGAAGACCATTCATGTTGTTGCTCAGGTCGCAGACGTTTTGCAGCAGCAGTCGCTTCACGTTCG
CTCGCGTATCGGTGATTCATTCTGCTAACCAGTAAGGCAACCCCGCCAGCCTAGCCGGGTCCTCAACGAC
AGGAGCACGATCATGCGCACCCGTGGGGCCGCCATGCCGGCGATAATGGCCTGCTTCTCGCCGAAACGTT
TGGTGGCGGGACCAGTGACGAAGGCTTGAGCGAGGGCGTGCAAGATTCCGAATACCGCAAGCGACAGGCC
GATCATCGTCGCGCTCCAGCGAAAGCGGTCCTCGCCGAAAATGACCCAGAGCGCTGCCGGCACCTGTCCT
ACGAGTTGCATGATAAAGAAGACAGTCATAAGTGCGGCGACGATAGTCATGCCCCGCGCCCACCGGAAGG
AGCTGACTGGGTTGAAGGCTCTCAAGGGCATCGGTCGAGATCCCGGTGCCTAATGAGTGAGCTAACTTAC
ATTAATTGCGTTGCGCTCACTGCCCGCTTTCCAGTCGGGAAACCTGTCGTGCCAGCTGCATTAATGAATC
GGCCAACGCGCGGGGAGAGGCGGTTTGCGTATTGGGCGCCAGGGTGGTTTTTCTTTTCACCAGTGAGACG
GGCAACAGCTGATTGCCCTTCACCGCCTGGCCCTGAGAGAGTTGCAGCAAGCGGTCCACGCTGGTTTGCC
CCAGCAGGCGAAAATCCTGTTTGATGGTGGTTAACGGCGGGATATAACATGAGCTGTCTTCGGTATCGTC
GTATCCCACTACCGAGATATCCGCACCAACGCGCAGCCCGGACTCGGTAATGGCGCGCATTGCGCCCAGC
GCCATCTGATCGTTGGCAACCAGCATCGCAGTGGGAACGATGCCCTCATTCAGCATTTGCATGGTTTGTT
GAAAACCGGACATGGCACTCCAGTCGCCTTCCCGTTCCGCTATCGGCTGAATTTGATTGCGAGTGAGATA
TTTATGCCAGCCAGCCAGACGCAGACGCGCCGAGACAGAACTTAATGGGCCCGCTAACAGCGCGATTTGC
TGGTGACCCAATGCGACCAGATGCTCCACGCCCAGTCGCGTACCGTCTTCATGGGAGAAAATAATACTGT
TGATGGGTGTCTGGTCAGAGACATCAAGAAATAACGCCGGAACATTAGTGCAGGCAGCTTCCACAGCAAT
GGCATCCTGGTCATCCAGCGGATAGTTAATGATCAGCCCACTGACGCGTTGCGCGAGAAGATTGTGCACC
GCCGCTTTACAGGCTTCGACGCCGCTTCGTTCTACCATCGACACCACCACGCTGGCACCCAGTTGATCGG
CGCGAGATTTAATCGCCGCGACAATTTGCGACGGCGCGTGCAGGGCCAGACTGGAGGTGGCAACGCCAAT
CAGCAACGACTGTTTGCCCGCCAGTTGTTGTGCCACGCGGTTGGGAATGTAATTCAGCTCCGCCATCGCC
GCTTCCACTTTTTCCCGCGTTTTCGCAGAAACGTGGCTGGCCTGGTTCACCACGCGGGAAACGGTCTGAT
AAGAGACACCGGCATACTCTGCGACATCGTATAACGTTACTGGTTTCACATTCACCACCCTGAATTGACT
CTCTTCCGGGCGCTATCATGCCATACCGCGAAAGGTTTTGCGCCATTCGATGGTGTCCGGGATCTCGACG
CTCTCCCTTATGCGACTCCTGCATTAGGAAGCAGCCCAGTAGTAGGTTGAGGCCGTTGAGCACCGCCGCC
GCAAGGAATGGTGCATGCAAGGAGATGGCGCCCAACAGTCCCCCGGCCACGGGGCCTGCCACCATACCCA
CGCCGAAACAAGCGCTCATGAGCCCGAAGTGGCGAGCCCGATCTTCCCCATCGGTGATGTCGGCGATATA
GGCGCCAGCAACCGCACCTGTGGCGCCGGTGATGCCGGCCACGATGCGTCCGGCGTAGAGGATCGAGATC
TCGATCCCGCGAAATTAATACGACTCACTATAGGGGAATTGTGAGCGGATAACAATTCCCCTCTAGAAAT
AATTTTGTTTAACTTTAAGAAGGAGATATACCATGGGCAGCAGCCATCATCATCATCATCACAGCAGCGG
CCTGGAAGTTCTGTTCCAGGGGCCCCAT
