>Addgene plasmid #49673 | pVRa20_992 | addgene partial sequence | sequence record 77254 | pBRrevBam 5'-GGTGATGTCGGCGATATAGG-3'
CGGTGATGCCGGCCACGATGCGTCCGGCGTAGAGGATCGAGATCTCGATCCCGCGAAATTAATACGACTC
ACTATAGGGGAATTGTGAGCGGATAACAATTCCCCTCTAGAAATAATTTTGTTTAACTTTAAGAAGGAGA
TATACCATGGGCAGCAGCCATCATCATCATCATCACAGCAGCGGCCTGGAAGTTCTGTTCCAGGGGCCCC
ATATGAATGAAACCGATCCTGATCTGGAACTGCTGAAACGTATTGGTAATAATGATGCACAGGCCGTTAA
AGAAATGGTTACCCGTAAACTGCCTCGTCTGCTGGCACTGGCAAGTCGCCTGCTGGGTGATGCAGATGAA
GCACGTGATATTGCACAAGAAAGTTTTCTGCGCATTTGGAAACAGGCAGCAAGCTGGCGTAGCGAACAGG
CACGTTTTGATACCTGGCTGCATCGTGTTGCACTGAATCTGTGTTATGATCGTCTGCGTCGTCGTAAAGA
ACATGTGCCGGTTGATAGCGAACATGCCTGTGAAGCACTGGATACCCGTCCGGCACCGGATGAACAGCTG
GAAGCAAGCGCACAGAGCCGTCGTATGGCACAGGCACTGGATCAGCTGCCGGATCGTCAGCGTGAAGCAA
TTGTTCTGCAGTATTATCAAGAACTGAGCAATACCGAAGCAGCAGCACTGATGCAAATTAGCGTTGAAGC
CCTGGAAAGCCTGCTGAGCCGTGCACGTCGTAATCTGCGTAGCCATCTGGCCGAAGCACCGGGTGCAGAT
CTGAGCGGTCGTCGCAAACCGTAAGGATCCAAGCTTGCGGCCGCACTCGAGCACCACCACCACCACCACT
GAGATCCGGCTGCTAACAAAGCCCGAAAGGAAGCTGAGTTGGCTGCTGCCACCGCTGAGCAATAACTAGC
ATAACCCCTTGGGGCCTCTAAACGGGTCTTGAGGGG
